>Addgene plasmid #117432 | LN102 | addgene full sequence | sequence record 226669 | Addgene NGS Result
TGGAGGTCGCTGAGTAGTGCGCGAGCAAAATTTAAGCTACAACAAGGCAAGGCTTGACCGACAATTGCAT
GAAGAATCTGCTTAGGGTTAGGCGTTTTGCGCTGCTTCGCGATGTACGGGCCAGATATACGCGTTGACAT
TGATTATTGACTAGTTATTAATAGTAATCAATTACGGGGTCATTAGTTCATAGCCCATATATGGAGTTCC
GCGTTACATAACTTACGGTAAATGGCCCGCCTGGCTGACCGCCCAACGACCCCCGCCCATTGACGTCAAT
AATGACGTATGTTCCCATAGTAACGCCAATAGGGACTTTCCATTGACGTCAATGGGTGGAGTATTTACGG
TAAACTGCCCACTTGGCAGTACATCAAGTGTATCATATGCCAAGTACGCCCCCTATTGACGTCAATGACG
GTAAATGGCCCGCCTGGCATTATGCCCAGTACATGACCTTATGGGACTTTCCTACTTGGCAGTACATCTA
CGTATTAGTCATCGCTATTACCATGGTGATGCGGTTTTGGCAGTACATCAATGGGCGTGGATAGCGGTTT
GACTCACGGGGATTTCCAAGTCTCCACCCCATTGACGTCAATGGGAGTTTGTTTTGGCACCAAAATCAAC
GGGACTTTCCAAAATGTCGTAACAACTCCGCCCCATTGACGCAAATGGGCGGTAGGCGTGTACGGTGGGA
GGTCTATATAAGCAGAGCTCTCTGGCTAACTAGAGAACCCACTGCTTACTGGCTTATCGAAATTAATACG
ACTCACTATAGGGAGACCCAAGCTTGGTACCGAGCTCGGATCCATATGGGGCTCCTGACCATTCTGAAGA
AGATGAAGCAGAAAGAGCGGGAGCTGCGACTGCTCATGCTTGGCCTGGACAATGCTGGAAAGACAACCAT
CCTGAAGAAGTTCAATGGGGAGGACATCGACACCATCTCCCCAACGCTGGGCTTCAACATCAAGACCCTG
GAGCACCGAGGATTCAAGCTGAACATCTGGGATGTGGGTGGCCAGAAGTCCCTGCGGTCCTACTGGCGGA
ACTACTTTGAGAGCACCGATGGCCTCATCTGGGTAGTGGACAGCGCAGACCGCCAGCGCATGCAGGACTG
CCAGCGGGAGCTCCAGAGCCTGCTGGTGGAGGAGCGCCTGGCCGGAGCAACCCTCCTCATCTTTGCTAAT
AAGCAGGACCTGCCTGGAGCACTGTCCTCTAACGCCATCCGCGAGGCCCTGGAGCTGGACTCCATCCGCA
GCCACCACTGGTGCATCCAGGGCTGCAGCGCCGTCACCGGGGAGAACCTGCTGCCGGGCATCGACTGGCT
CCTGGATGACATTTCCAGCCGCATTTTTACAGCTGACTACCCATACGATGTTCCAGATTACGCTTGATCT
AGAGGATCCACTAGTAACGGCCGCCAGTGTGCTGGAATTCTGCAGATATCCATCACACTGGCGGCCGCTC
GAGCATGCATCTAGAGGGCCCTATTCTATAGTGTCACCTAAATGCTAGAGCTCGCTGATCAGCCTCGACT
GTGCCTTCTAGTTGCCAGCCATCTGTTGTTTGCCCCTCCCCCGTGCCTTCCTTGACCCTGGAAGGTGCCA
CTCCCACTGTCCTTTCCTAATAAAATGAGGAAATTGCATCGCATTGTCTGAGTAGGTGTCATTCTATTCT
GGGGGGTGGGGTGGGGCAGGACAGCAAGGGGGAGGATTGGGAAGACAATAGCAGGCATGCTGGGGATGCG
GTGGGCTCTATGGCTTCTGAGGCGGAAAGAACCAGCTGGGGCTCTAGGGGGTATCCCC
[124 nt withheld, positions 1809-1932]
C
[91 nt withheld, positions 1934-2024]
A
[49 nt withheld, positions 2026-2074]
CCTTTGACGTTGGAGTCCACGTTCTTT
[37 nt withheld, positions 2102-2138]
ACCCTATCTCGGTCTATTCTTTTGATTTATAAGGGATTTTGCCGATTTCGGCCTATTGGTTAAAAAATGA
GCTGATTTAACAAAAATTTAACGCGAATTAATTCTGTGGAATGTGTGTCAGTTAGGGTGTGGAAAGTCCC
CAGGCTCCCCAGCAGGCAGAAGTATGCAAAGCATGCATCTCAATTAGTCAGCAACCAGGTGTGGAAAGTC
CCCAGGCTCCCCAGCAGGCAGAAGTATGCAAAGCATGCATCTCAATTAGTCAGCAACCATAGTCCCGCCC
CTAACTCCGCCCATCCCGCCCCTAACTCCGCCCAGTTCCGCCCATTCTCCGCCCCATGGCTGACTAATTT
TTTTTATTTATGCAGAGGCCGAGGCCGCCTCTGCCTCTGAGCTATTCCAGAAGTAGTGAGGAGGCTTTTT
TGGAGGCCTAGGCTTTTGCAAAAAGCTCCCGGGAGCTTGTATATCCATTTTCGGATCTGATCAAGAGACA
GGATGAGGATCGTTTCGCATGATTGAACAAGATGGATTGCACGCAGGTTCTCCGGCCGCTTGGGTGGAGA
GGCTATTCGGCTATGACTGGGCACAACAGACAATCGGCTGCTCTGATGCCGCCGTGTTCCGGCTGTCAGC
GCAGGGGCGCCCGGTTCTTTTTGTCAAGACCGACCTGTCCGGTGCCCTGAATGAACTGCAGGACGAGGCA
GCGCGGCTATCGTGGCTGGCCACGACGGGCGTTCCTTGCGCAGCTGTGCTCGACGTTGTCACTGAAGCGG
GAAGGGACTGGCTGCTATTGGGCGAAGTGCCGGGGCAGGATCTCCTGTCATCTCACCTTGCTCCTGCCGA
GAAAGTATCCATCATGGCTGATGCAATGCGGCGGCTGCATACGCTTGATCCGGCTACCTGCCCATTCGAC
CACCAAGCGAAACATCGCATCGAGCGAGCACGTACTCGGATGGAAGCCGGTCTTGTCGATCAGGATGATC
TGGACGAAGAGCATCAGGGGCTCGCGCCAGCCGAACTGTTCGCCAGGCTCAAGGCGCGCATGCCCGACGG
CGAGGATCTCGTCGTGACCCATGGCGATGCCTGCTTGCCGAATATCATGGTGGAAAATGGCCGCTTTTCT
GGATTCATCGACTGTGGCCGGCTGGGTGTGGCGGACCGCTATCAGGACATAGCGTTGGCTACCCGTGATA
TTGCTGAAGAGCTTGGCGGCGAATGGGCTGACCGCTTCCTCGTGCTTTACGGTATCGCCGCTCCCGATTC
GCAGCGCATCGCCTTCTATCGCCTTCTTGACGAGTTCTTCTGAGCGGGACTCTGGGGTTCGAAATGACCG
ACCAAGCGACGCCCAACCTGCCATCACGAGATTTCGATTCCACCGCCGCCTTCTATGAAAGGTTGGGCTT
CGGAATCGTTTTCCGGGACGCCGGCTGGATGATCCTCCAGCGCGGGGATCTCATGCTGGAGTTCTTCGCC
CACCCCAACTTGTTTATTGCAGCTTATAATGGTTACAAATAAAGCAATAGCATCACAAATTTCACAAATA
AAGCATTTTTTTCACTGCATTCTAGTTGTGGTTTGTCCAAACTCATCAATGTATCTTATCATGTCTGTAT
ACCGTCGACCTCTAGCTAGAGCTTGGCGTAATCATGGTCATAGCTGTTTCCTGTGTGAAATTGTTATCCG
CTCACAATTCCACACAACATACGAGCCGGAAGCATAAAGTGTAAAGCCTGGGGTGCCTAATGAGTGAGCT
AACTCACATTAATTGCGTTGCGCTCACTGCCCGCTTTCCAGTCGGGAAACCTGTCGTGCCAGCTGCATTA
ATGAATCGGCCAACGCGCGGGGAGAGGCGGTTTGCGTATTGGGCGCTCTTCCGCTTCCTCGCTCACTGAC
TCGCTGCGCTCGGTCGTTCGGCTGCGGCGAGCGGTATCAGCTCACTCAAAGGCGGTAATACGGTTATCCA
CAGAATCAGGGGATAACGCAGGAAAGAACATGTGAGCAAAAGGCCAGCAAAAGGCCAGGAACCGTAAAAA
GGCCGCGTTGCTGGCGTTTTTCCATAGGCTCCGCCCCCCTGACGAGCATCACAAAAATCGACGCTCAAGT
CAGAGGTGGCGAAACCCGACAGGACTATAAAGATACCAGGCGTTTCCCCCTGGAAGCTCCCTCGTGCGCT
CTCCTGTTCCGACCCTGCCGCTTACCGGATACCTGTCCGCCTTTCTCCCTTCGGGAAGCGTGGCGCTTTC
TCATAGCTCACGCTGTAGGTATCTCAGTTCGGTGTAGGTCGTTCGCTCCAAGCTGGGCTGTGTGCACGAA
CCCCCCGTTCAGCCCGACCGCTGCGCCTTATCCGGTAACTATCGTCTTGAGTCCAACCCGGTAAGACACG
ACTTATCGCCACTGGCAGCAGCCACTGGTAACAGGATTAGCAGAGCGAGGTATGTAGGCGGTGCTACAGA
GTTCTTGAAGTGGTGGCCTAACTACGGCTACACTAGAAGAACAGTATTTGGTATCTGCGCTCTGCTGAAG
CCAGTTACCTTCGGAAAAAGAGTTGGTAGCTCTTGATCCGGCAAACAAACCACCGCTGGTAGCGGTGGTT
TTTTTGTTTGCAAGCAGCAGATTACGCGCAGAAAAAAAGGATCTCAAGAAGATCCTTTGATCTTTTCTAC
GGGGTCTGACGCTCAGTGGAACGAAAACTCACGTTAAGGGATTTTGGTCATGAGATTATCAAAAAGGATC
TTCACCTAGATCCTTTTAAATTAAAAATGAAGTTTTAAATCAATCTAAAGTATATATGAGTAAACTTGGT
CTGACAGTTACCAATGCTTAATCAGTGAGGCACCTATCTCAGCGATCTGTCTATTTCGTTCATCCATAGT
TGCCTGACTCCCCGTCGTGTAGATAACTACGATACGGGAGGGCTTACCATCTGGCCCCAGTGCTGCAATG
ATACCGCGAGACCCACGCTCACCGGCTCCAGATTTATCAGCAATAAACCAGCCAGCCGGAAGGGCCGAGC
GCAGAAGTGGTCCTGCAACTTTATCCGCCTCCATCCAGTCTATTAATTGTTGCCGGGAAGCTAGAGTAAG
TAGTTCGCCAGTTAATAGTTTGCGCAACGTTGTTGCCATTGCTACAGGCATCGTGGTGTCACGCTCGTCG
TTTGGTATGGCTTCATTCAGCTCCGGTTCCCAACGATCAAGGCGAGTTACATGATCCCCCATGTTGTGCA
AAAAAGCGGTTAGCTCCTTCGGTCCTCCGATCGTTGTCAGAAGTAAGTTGGCCGCAGTGTTATCACTCAT
GGTTATGGCAGCACTGCATAATTCTCTTACTGTCATGCCATCCGTAAGATGCTTTTCTGTGACTGGTGAG
TACTCAACCAAGTCATTCTGAGAATAGTGTATGCGGCGACCGAGTTGCTCTTGCCCGGCGTCAATACGGG
ATAATACCGCGCCACATAGCAGAACTTTAAAAGTGCTCATCATTGGAAAACGTTCTTCGGGGCGAAAACT
CTCAAGGATCTTACCGCTGTTGAGATCCAGTTCGATGTAACCCACTCGTGCACCCAACTGATCTTCAGCA
TCTTTTACTTTCACCAGCGTTTCTGGGTGAGCAAAAACAGGAAGGCAAAATGCCGCAAAAAAGGGAATAA
GGGCGACACGGAAATGTTGAATACTCATACTCTTCCTTTTTCAATATTATTGAAGCATTTATCAGGGTTA
TTGTCTCATGAGCGGATACATATTTGAATGTATTTAGAAAAATAAACAAATAGGGGTTCCGCGCACATTT
CCCCGAAAAGTGCCACCTGACGTCGACGGATCGGGAGATCTCCCGATCCCCTATGGTGCACTCTCAGTAC
AATCTGCTCTGATGCCGCATAGTTAAGCCAGTATCTGCTCCCTGCTTGTGTGT
Features (pLannotate 1.2.2; 22 found; start..end, strand, type, name):
    136..515     +  enhancer       CMV enhancer: human cytomegalovirus immediate early enhancer
    516..719     +  promoter       CMV promoter: human cytomegalovirus (CMV) immediate early promoter
    715..748     +  LTR            5' LTR (truncated) (fragment): truncated 5' long terminal repeat (LTR) from HIV-1
    764..782     +  promoter       T7 promoter: promoter for bacteriophage T7 RNA polymerase
    816..1367    +  CDS            ARL2: ARL2_HUMAN - Experimental evidence at protein level: Swiss-Prot protein existence level 1. Small GTP-binding protein which cycles between an inactive GDP-bound and an active GTP-bound form, and the rate of cycling is regulated by guanine nucleotide exchange factors (GEF) and GTPase- activating proteins (GAP). GTP-binding protein that does not act as an allosteric activator of the cholera toxin catalytic subunit. Regulates formation of new microtubules and centrosome integrity. Prevents the TBCD-induced microtubule destruction. Participates in association with TBCD, in the disassembly of the ap
   1368..1395    +  CDS            3xHA (fragment): three tandem HA epitope tags
   1495..1513    -  promoter       SP6 promoter: promoter for bacteriophage SP6 RNA polymerase
   1539..1763    +  polyA_signal   bGH poly(A) signal: bovine growth hormone polyadenylation signal
   1767..1788    +  promoter       SV40 promoter (fragment): SV40 enhancer and early promoter
   1809..2237    +  rep_origin     f1 ori (sequence partly withheld): f1 bacteriophage origin of replication; arrow indicates direction of (+) strand synthesis
   2251..2580    +  promoter       SV40 promoter: SV40 enhancer and early promoter
   2647..3438    +  CDS            neo: KKA2_KLEPN - Also known as kan, nptII. Experimental evidence at protein level: Swiss-Prot protein existence level 1. Resistance to kanamycin, neomycin, paromomycin, ribostamycin, butirosin and gentamicin B. From Klebsiella pneumoniae.
   3462..3620    +  CDS            ble (fragment): BLE_KLEPN - Experimental evidence at protein level: Swiss-Prot protein existence level 1. Binding protein with a strong affinity to the bleomycin family of antibiotics. Binds to CL990; an antimitotic-antibiotic compound. From Klebsiella pneumoniae.
   3615..3736    +  polyA_signal   SV40 poly(A) signal: SV40 polyadenylation signal
   3809..3825    -  protein_bind   lac operator: The lac repressor binds to the lac operator to inhibit transcription in E. coli. This inhibition can be relieved by adding lactose or isopropyl-β-D-thiogalactopyranoside (IPTG). lac repressor encoded by lacI
   3833..3863    -  promoter       lac promoter: promoter for the E. coli lac operon
   3878..3899    -  protein_bind   CAP binding site: CAP binding activates transcription in the presence of cAMP. E. coli catabolite activator protein
   3912..4004    -  CDS            lacI (fragment): lac repressor; lacI; The lac repressor binds to the lac operator to inhibit transcription in E. coli. This inhibition can be relieved by adding lactose or isopropyl-β-D-thiogalactopyranoside (IPTG).
   4187..4775    -  rep_origin     ori: high-copy-number ColE1/pMB1/pBR322/pUC origin of replication
   4946..5806    -  CDS            AmpR: β-lactamase; bla; confers resistance to ampicillin, carbenicillin, and related antibiotics
   5807..5911    -  promoter       AmpR promoter: bla
   5970..6022    -  misc_feature   bom (fragment): basis of mobility region from pBR322
