[The description below was written by a language model from this plasmid's Addgene catalogue record and pLannotate feature annotations shown in this document.]
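Description:
LN102 is a mammalian expression plasmid built on the pcDNA3.1 backbone that drives expression of human ARL2 (also known as ARFL2), a small ARF-like GTP-binding protein that cycles between GDP- and GTP-bound states and is implicated in microtubule formation, centrosome integrity and tubulin cofactor D-related functions. The 552 bp ARL2 coding sequence sits downstream of the human cytomegalovirus immediate early enhancer and promoter and is followed by the bovine growth hormone polyadenylation signal, giving strong constitutive transcription in transfected mammalian cells. A short HA epitope is fused to the C terminus of the protein; the annotation software matched it as a fragment of a 3xHA element, and its length is consistent with a single HA tag, allowing detection or immunoprecipitation with anti-HA antibodies. The insert carries a V141A change, which the depositor describes as a SNP that does not affect function, so the construct is effectively a wild-type ARL2 expression vector. T7 and SP6 promoters flank the insert and can serve for in vitro transcription or as sequencing primer sites.

The 6,041 nt plasmid is propagated in E. coli at high copy through a ColE1/pUC-type origin and selected with ampicillin via the β-lactamase gene. An f1 origin permits single-stranded DNA production. For mammalian selection, an SV40 early promoter drives the neomycin phosphotransferase gene with an SV40 poly(A) signal, allowing G418 selection of stable cell lines. Small annotated fragments such as the HIV-1 LTR, ble, lacI and bom matches appear to be backbone remnants or incidental matches rather than functional elements. The construct is suited to transient or stable expression of tagged ARL2 in cultured cells.
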