Addgene plasmid #117432: LN102
Purpose: Expression of ARL2
Depositing lab: Richard Kahn. Depositing organization: Emory University.
Backbone
  Vector backbone: pcDNA3.1
  Vector type: Mammalian Expression
Growth in bacteria
  Bacterial resistance: Ampicillin, 100 μg/mL
  Growth temperature: 37°C
  Growth strain: DH5alpha
  Copy number: High Copy
Gene/Insert
  Gene/Insert name: ARL2 (alt name: ARFL2)
  Species: H. sapiens (human)
  Insert size (bp): 552
  Mutation: V141A (see comments below)
  Entrez Gene: ARL2 (a.k.a. ARFL2, MRCS1)
  Tag / fusion protein: HA (C terminal on insert)
  Cloning method: Unknown
Terms and licenses: Academic/Nonprofit Terms; Industry Terms: Not Available to Industry
Depositor comments: V141A is a SNP that does not affect function.
How to cite: LN102 was a gift from Richard Kahn (Addgene plasmid # 117432 ; http://n2t.net/addgene:117432 ; RRID:Addgene_117432)
